Addgene plasmid #33187: pDMG10c
Depositing lab: David Bartel. Depositing organization: Whitehead Institute for Biomedical Research. Publication: Weak seed-pairing stability and high target-site abundance decrease the proficiency of lsy-6 and other microRNAs. Garcia DM, Baek D, Shin C, Bell GW, Grimson A, Bartel DP. Nat Struct Mol Biol. 2011 Sep 11;18(10):1139-46. doi: 10.1038/nsmb.2115. PubMed 21909094.
Backbone
  Vector backbone: pIS1
  Backbone manufacturer: Addgene (#12179)
  Backbone size w/o insert (bp): 4085
  Vector type: Mammalian Expression, Luciferase
Growth in bacteria
  Bacterial resistance: Ampicillin, 100 μg/mL
  Growth temperature: 37°C
  Growth strain: DH5alpha
  Copy number: High Copy
Gene/Insert
  Cloning method: Restriction Enzyme; 5′ cloning site XbaI (not destroyed); 3′ cloning site EagI (not destroyed)
  Sequencing primers: 5′ Rluc-F; 3′ EBV Reverse
Terms and licenses: Academic/Nonprofit Terms; Industry Terms: Not Available to Industry
How to cite: pDMG10c was a gift from David Bartel (Addgene plasmid # 33187 ; http://n2t.net/addgene:33187 ; RRID:Addgene_33187)
