[The description below was written by a language model from this plasmid's Addgene catalogue record.]
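Description:
pDMG10c is a mammalian expression luciferase reporter plasmid built on the pIS1 backbone, which is recorded as about 4.1 kb without insert. It is propagated in E. coli as a high-copy plasmid under ampicillin selection. The record does not list the origin of replication, the promoter driving the reporter, or the polyadenylation signal, and no feature table is available to confirm them.

The insert was cloned by restriction digestion between XbaI and EagI sites, both of which remain intact, but the record gives it no name, species or size, so its identity is not stated. One of the listed sequencing primers reads forward out of Renilla luciferase. This suggests that the cloning sites lie downstream of a Renilla luciferase coding region, the usual arrangement for a 3′ UTR reporter, in which a test sequence placed after the luciferase open reading frame subjects reporter output to post-transcriptional regulation.

The associated publication examines how seed-pairing stability and target-site abundance affect the targeting proficiency of lsy-6 and other microRNAs. In that context the plasmid most plausibly carries a UTR fragment or a set of microRNA target sites, either wild type or mutated. Such reporters are typically transfected into cultured mammalian cells together with a microRNA and a second luciferase plasmid for normalisation, and repression is then measured. Which target sequence or variant the "10c" designation refers to cannot be determined from the catalogue fields and would need to be checked against the sequence or the publication.
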