>Addgene plasmid #33187 | pDMG10c | depositor partial sequence | sequence record 39337 | aex-4/tag-81 3'UTR - LTA site: atacGaT
CTTCACAAAAAGTGTGGTGCGCGCATTCCACGGGCTACGAACACATGGGTAAACTGTACATTTTCAAATA
TTGTTGAAAACTTTTAATTTTTCAATTTTAAATTCAAACTTTATGTTTTAAGCAATAAAATGATGATTTA
ATCCGTTATACGATGACATGGAAAAGTTACAGTTAGTTTTTTTTTTTAAGCGGTCGTTATTTATAGGGGT
TCGTTTAATGGTGTCACATACTGCTTTGCGT
