>Addgene plasmid #33187 | pDMG10c | addgene partial sequence | sequence record 41340 | Rluc-F 5'-ccaggattcttttccaatgc-3'
GAATTTGTCAAAGTAAAAGGTCTTCATTTTTCGCAAGAAGATGCACCTGATGAAATGGGAAAATATATCA
AATCGTTCGTTGAGCGAGTTCTCAAAAATGAACAATAATTCTAGGAGCTCTATACCGGTCTCGATATCAC
TACTAGTGTTCTAGACTTCACAAAAAGTGTGGTGCGCGCATTCCACGGGCTACGAACACATGGGTAAACT
GTACATTTTCAAATATTGTTGAAAACTTTTAATTTTTCAATTTTAAATTCAAACTTTATGTTTTAAGCAA
TAAAATGATGATTTAATCCGTTATACGATGACATGGAAAAGTTACAGTTAGTTTTTTTTTTTAAGCGGTC
GTTATTTATAGGGGTTCGTTTAATGGTGTCACATACTGCTTTGCGTCGGCCGCTTCGAGCAGACATGATA
AGATACATTGATGAGTTTGGACAAACCACAACTAGAATGCAGTGAAAAAAATGCTTTATTTGTGAAATTT
GTGATGCTATTGCTTTATTTGTAACCATTATAAGCTGCAATAAACAAGTTAACAACAACAATTGCATTCA
TTTTATGTTTCAGGTTCAGGGGGAGGTGTGGGAGGTTTTTTAAAGCAAGTAAAACCTCTACAAATGTGGT
AAAATCGATAAGGATCCAGGTGGCACTTTTCGGGGAAATGTGCGCGGAACCCCTATTTGTTTATTTTTCT
AAATACATTCAAATATGTATCCGCTCATGAGACAATAACCCTGATAAATGCTTCAATAATATTGAAAAAG
GAAGAGTATGAGTATTCAACATTTCCGTGTCGCCCTTATTCCCTTTTTTGCGGCATTTTGCCTTCCTGGT
TTTTGCTCACCCAGAAAACGCTGGTGAAAAGTAAAAAGATGCTGAAGATCAGTTGGGTGCACGAGTGGGT
TACATCGA
